>Addgene plasmid #107081 | pET15b-YM3 | addgene full sequence | sequence record 204640 | Addgene NGS Result
TTCTTGAAGACGAAAGGGCCTCGTGATACGCCTATTTTTATAGGTTAATGTCATGATAATAATGGTTTCT
TAGACGTCAGGTGGCACTTTTCGGGGAAATGTGCGCGGAACCCCTATTTGTTTATTTTTCTAAATACATT
CAAATATGTATCCGCTCATGAGACAATAACCCTGATAAATGCTTCAATAATATTGAAAAAGGAAGAGTAT
GAGTATTCAACATTTCCGTGTCGCCCTTATTCCCTTTTTTGCGGCATTTTGCCTTCCTGTTTTTGCTCAC
CCAGAAACGCTGGTGAAAGTAAAAGATGCTGAAGATCAGTTGGGTGCACGAGTGGGTTACATCGAACTGG
ATCTCAACAGCGGTAAGATCCTTGAGAGTTTTCGCCCCGAAGAACGTTTTCCAATGATGAGCACTTTTAA
AGTTCTGCTATGTGGCGCGGTATTATCCCGTGTTGACGCCGGGCAAGAGCAACTCGGTCGCCGCATACAC
TATTCTCAGAATGACTTGGTTGAGTACTCACCAGTCACAGAAAAGCATCTTACGGATGGCATGACAGTAA
GAGAATTATGCAGTGCTGCCATAACCATGAGTGATAACACTGCGGCCAACTTACTTCTGACAACGATCGG
AGGACCGAAGGAGCTAACCGCTTTTTTGCACAACATGGGGGATCATGTAACTCGCCTTGATCGTTGGGAA
CCGGAGCTGAATGAAGCCATACCAAACGACGAGCGTGACACCACGATGCCTGCAGCAATGGCAACAACGT
TGCGCAAACTATTAACTGGCGAACTACTTACTCTAGCTTCCCGGCAACAATTAATAGACTGGATGGAGGC
GGATAAAGTTGCAGGACCACTTCTGCGCTCGGCCCTTCCGGCTGGCTGGTTTATTGCTGATAAATCTGGA
GCCGGTGAGCGTGGGTCTCGCGGTATCATTGCAGCACTGGGGCCAGATGGTAAGCCCTCCCGTATCGTAG
TTATCTACACGACGGGGAGTCAGGCAACTATGGATGAACGAAATAGACAGATCGCTGAGATAGGTGCCTC
ACTGATTAAGCATTGGTAACTGTCAGACCAAGTTTACTCATATATACTTTAGATTGATTTAAAACTTCAT
TTTTAATTTAAAAGGATCTAGGTGAAGATCCTTTTTGATAATCTCATGACCAAAATCCCTTAACGTGAGT
TTTCGTTCCACTGAGCGTCAGACCCCGTAGAAAAGATCAAAGGATCTTCTTGAGATCCTTTTTTTCTGCG
CGTAATCTGCTGCTTGCAAACAAAAAAACCACCGCTACCAGCGGTGGTTTGTTTGCCGGATCAAGAGCTA
CCAACTCTTTTTCCGAAGGTAACTGGCTTCAGCAGAGCGCAGATACCAAATACTGTCCTTCTAGTGTAGC
CGTAGTTAGGCCACCACTTCAAGAACTCTGTAGCACCGCCTACATACCTCGCTCTGCTAATCCTGTTACC
AGTGGCTGCTGCCAGTGGCGATAAGTCGTGTCTTACCGGGTTGGACTCAAGACGATAGTTACCGGATAAG
GCGCAGCGGTCGGGCTGAACGGGGGGTTCGTGCACACAGCCCAGCTTGGAGCGAACGACCTACACCGAAC
TGAGATACCTACAGCGTGAGCTATGAGAAAGCGCCACGCTTCCCGAAGGGAGAAAGGCGGACAGGTATCC
GGTAAGCGGCAGGGTCGGAACAGGAGAGCGCACGAGGGAGCTTCCAGGGGGAAACGCCTGGTATCTTTAT
AGTCCTGTCGGGTTTCGCCACCTCTGACTTGAGCGTCGATTTTTGTGATGCTCGTCAGGGGGGCGGAGCC
TATGGAAAAACGCCAGCAACGCGGCCTTTTTACGGTTCCTGGCCTTTTGCTGGCCTTTTGCTCACATGTT
CTTTCCTGCGTTATCCCCTGATTCTGTGGATAACCGTATTACCGCCTTTGAGTGAGCTGATACCGCTCGC
CGCAGCCGAACGACCGAGCGCAGCGAGTCAGTGAGCGAGGAAGCGGAAGAGCGCCTGATGCGGTATTTTC
TCCTTACGCATCTGTGCGGTATTTCACACCGCAATGGTGCACTCTCAGTACAATCTGCTCTGATGCCGCA
TAGTTAAGCCAGTATACACTCCGCTATCGCTACGTGACTGGGTCATGGCTGCGCCCCGACACCCGCCAAC
ACCCGCTGACGCGCCCTGACGGGCTTGTCTGCTCCCGGCATCCGCTTACAGACAAGCTGTGACCGTCTCC
GGGAGCTGCATGTGTCAGAGGTTTTCACCGTCATCACCGAAACGCGCGAGGCAGCTGCGGTAAAGCTCAT
CAGCGTGGTCGTGAAGCGATTCACAGATGTCTGCCTGTTCATCCGCGTCCAGCTCGTTGAGTTTCTCCAG
AAGCGTTAATGTCTGGCTTCTGATAAAGCGGGCCATGTTAAGGGCGGTTTTTTCCTGTTTGGTCACTGAT
GCCTCCGTGTAAGGGGGATTTCTGTTCATGGGGGTAATGATACCGATGAAACGAGAGAGGATGCTCACGA
TACGGGTTACTGATGATGAACATGCCCGGTTACTGGAACGTTGTGAGGGTAAACAACTGGCGGTATGGAT
GCGGCGGGACCAGAGAAAAATCACTCAGGGTCAATGCCAGCGCTTCGTTAATACAGATGTAGGTGTTCCA
CAGGGTAGCCAGCAGCATCCTGCGATGCAGATCCGGAACATAATGGTGCAGGGCGCTGACTTCCGCGTTT
CCAGACTTTACGAAACACGGAAACCGAAGACCATTCATGTTGTTGCTCAGGTCGCAGACGTTTTGCAGCA
GCAGTCGCTTCACGTTCGCTCGCGTATCGGTGATTCATTCTGCTAACCAGTAAGGCAACCCCGCCAGCCT
AGCCGGGTCCTCAACGACAGGAGCACGATCATGCGCACCCGTGGCCAGGACCCAACGCTGCCCGAGATGC
GCCGCGTGCGGCTGCTGGAGATGGCGGACGCGATGGATATGTTCTGCCAAGGGTTGGTTTGCGCATTCAC
AGTTCTCCGCAAGAATTGATTGGCTCCAATTCTTGGAGTGGTGAATCCGTTAGCGAGGTGCCGCCGGCTT
CCATTCAGGTCGAGGTGGCCCGGCTCCATGCACCGCGACGCAACGCGGGGAGGCAGACAAGGTATAGGGC
GGCGCCTACAATCCATGCCAACCCGTTCCATGTGCTCGCCGAGGCGGCATAAATCGCCGTGACGATCAGC
GGTCCAATGATCGAAGTTAGGCTGGTAAGAGCCGCGAGCGATCCTTGAAGCTGTCCCTGATGGTCGTCAT
CTACCTGCCTGGACAGCATGGCCTGCAACGCGGGCATCCCGATGCCGCCGGAAGCGAGAAGAATCATAAT
GGGGAAGGCCATCCAGCCTCGCGTCGCGAACGCCAGCAAGACGTAGCCCAGCGCGTCGGCCGCCATGCCG
GCGATAATGGCCTGCTTCTCGCCGAAACGTTTGGTGGCGGGACCAGTGACGAAGGCTTGAGCGAGGGCGT
GCAAGATTCCGAATACCGCAAGCGACAGGCCGATCATCGTCGCGCTCCAGCGAAAGCGGTCCTCGCCGAA
AATGACCCAGAGCGCTGCCGGCACCTGTCCTACGAGTTGCATGATAAAGAAGACAGTCATAAGTGCGGCG
ACGATAGTCATGCCCCGCGCCCACCGGAAGGAGCTGACTGGGTTGAAGGCTCTCAAGGGCATCGGTCGAG
ATCCCGGTGCCTAATGAGTGAGCTAACTTACATTAATTGCGTTGCGCTCACTGCCCGCTTTCCAGTCGGG
AAACCTGTCGTGCCAGCTGCATTAATGAATCGGCCAACGCGCGGGGAGAGGCGGTTTGCGTATTGGGCGC
CAGGGTGGTTTTTCTTTTCACCAGTGAGACGGGCAACAGCTGATTGCCCTTCACCGCCTGGCCCTGAGAG
AGTTGCAGCAAGCGGTCCACGCTGGTTTGCCCCAGCAGGCGAAAATCCTGTTTGATGGTGGTTAACGGCG
GGATATAACATGAGCTGTCTTCGGTATCGTCGTATCCCACTACCGAGATATCCGCACCAACGCGCAGCCC
GGACTCGGTAATGGCGCGCATTGCGCCCAGCGCCATCTGATCGTTGGCAACCAGCATCGCAGTGGGAACG
ATGCCCTCATTCAGCATTTGCATGGTTTGTTGAAAACCGGACATGGCACTCCAGTCGCCTTCCCGTTCCG
CTATCGGCTGAATTTGATTGCGAGTGAGATATTTATGCCAGCCAGCCAGACGCAGACGCGCCGAGACAGA
ACTTAATGGGCCCGCTAACAGCGCGATTTGCTGGTGACCCAATGCGACCAGATGCTCCACGCCCAGTCGC
GTACCGTCTTCATGGGAGAAAATAATACTGTTGATGGGTGTCTGGTCAGAGACATCAAGAAATAACGCCG
GAACATTAGTGCAGGCAGCTTCCACAGCAATGGCATCCTGGTCATCCAGCGGATAGTTAATGATCAGCCC
ACTGACGCGTTGCGCGAGAAGATTGTGCACCGCCGCTTTACAGGCTTCGACGCCGCTTCGTTCTACCATC
GACACCACCACGCTGGCACCCAGTTGATCGGCGCGAGATTTAATCGCCGCGACAATTTGCGACGGCGCGT
GCAGGGCCAGACTGGAGGTGGCAACGCCAATCAGCAACGACTGTTTGCCCGCCAGTTGTTGTGCCACGCG
GTTGGGAATGTAATTCAGCTCCGCCATCGCCGCTTCCACTTTTTCCCGCGTTTTCGCAGAAACGTGGCTG
GCCTGGTTCACCACGCGGGAAACGGTCTGATAAGAGACACCGGCATACTCTGCGACATCGTATAACGTTA
CTGGTTTCACATTCACCACCCTGAATTGACTCTCTTCCGGGCGCTATCATGCCATACCGCGAAAGGTTTT
GCGCCATTCGATGGTGTCCGGGATCTCGACGCTCTCCCTTATGCGACTCCTGCATTAGGAAGCAGCCCAG
TAGTAGGTTGAGGCCGTTGAGCACCGCCGCCGCAAGGAATGGTGCATGCAAGGAGATGGCGCCCAACAGT
CCCCCGGCCACGGGGCCTGCCACCATACCCACGCCGAAACAAGCGCTCATGAGCCCGAAGTGGCGAGCCC
GATCTTCCCCATCGGTGATGTCGGCGATATAGGCGCCAGCAACCGCACCTGTGGCGCCGGTGATGCCGGC
CACGATGCGTCCGGCGTAGAGGATCGAGATCTCGATCCCGCGAAATTAATACGACTCACTATAGGGGAAT
TGTGAGCGGATAACAATTCCCCTCTAGAAATAATTTTGTTTAACTTTAAGGAGAAATTAACTATGGGCAG
CAGCCATCATCATCATCATCACAGCAGCGGCCTGGTGCCGCGCGGCAGCCATATGATGGTGAGCAAGGGC
GAGGAGCTGTTCACCGGGGTGGTGCCCATCCTGGTCGAGCTGGACGGCGACGTAAACGGCCACAAGTTCA
GCGTGTCCGGCGAGGGCGAGGGCGATGCCACCTACGGCAAGCTGACCCTGAAGCTGCTGTGCACCACCGG
CAAGCTGCCCGTGCCCTGGCCCACCCTCGTGACCACCCTGGGCTACGGCCTGCAGTGCTTCGCCCGCTAC
CCCGACCACATGAAGCAGCACGACTTCTTCAAGTCCGCCATGCCCGAAGGCTACGTCCAGGAGCGCACCA
TCTTCTTCAAGGACGACGGCAACTACAAGACCCGCGCCGAGGTGAAGTTCGAGGGCGACACCCTGGTGAA
CCGCATCGAGCTGAAGGGCATCGACTTCAAGGAGGACGGCAACATCCTGGGGCACAAGCTGGAGTACAAC
TACAACAGCCACAACGTCTATATCACCGCCGACAAGCAGAAGAACGGCATCAAGGCCAACTTCAAGATCC
GCCACAACATCGAGGACGGCGGCGTGCAGCTCGCCGACCACTACCAGCAGAACACCCCCATCGGCGACGG
CCCCGTGCTGCTGCCCGACAACCACTACCTGAGCTACCAGTCCGCCCTGTTCAAAGACCCCAACGAGAAG
CGCGATCACATGGTCCTGCTGGAGTTCCTGACCGCCGCCGGGATCACTGAGGGCATGAACGAGCTGTACA
AGAAGGGTAGTGGCATGCCATGGGAATCCCATATGATGCGTATCGCATACGCGAACGCGATGGACTTCAA
AACCGTGATCGAAGCGCTGTCTAAACTGATCGACGAAGTGACCTTCACTTTCACCAGCTCTGGTCTGGAC
GTTGTTGCGGTTGACCGTGCGCATATCAGCCTGATCAAGCTGCACTTCCCGAAAGAAGCGTTCGAAGAAT
TTGACGTGGAAGACCAGTTCCGTTTCGGCTTTAACACCCAGTACATGCTGAAGGTTATGGCGTCTGCGAA
ACGCAAGGAGAAGATTGAGATGGAGTCCCGTGAAGAGTCCGAAATCGTTATCCGTATGCTGGGCGAACCG
CCGCGTGAATTTACCATCCGTAACATTGAGGTTCCGATCCAGGAACTGCCGGAGCTGAAACTGGATTTCG
ACGTGAAGGCGAAAATCACTTCTGGCGGCTTCAAGAAGGCTGTTAGCGAGATTGCGACCGTTTCTGACTC
TGTGGAGATTGACGCGACCGAAATGGAGATTAAGCTGCGTTCCAAGGAGTCCACCGAGATCGAGGTGGAG
TTCTCCAAAGAAATGGGTGGTCTGCAGGAAATTGAGGTGAAGAAGCCGTCTGTTTCTTCCTACCCGTCTG
ACTACCTGGAGGACGTTCTGGTTCTGACCCGCCTGTCTGGCTTCCTGAACCTGCTGTTCTCTGAGCAGAA
ACCGCTGCAGCTGGAGTTCAACATGGACAACGGTGGCTCCGTGGTTTATCTGCTGGCGCCGAACGTTGGT
TCGGGATCCGTAAGCTAACAAAGCCCGAAAGGAAGCTGAGTTGGCTGCTGCCACCGCTGAGCAATAACTA
GCATAACCCCTTGGGGCCTCTAAACGGGTCTTGAGGGGTTTTTTGCTGAAAGGAGGAACTATATCCGGAT
ATCCCGCAAGAGGCCCGGCAGTACCGGCATAACCAAGCCTATGCCTACAGCATCCAGGGTGACGGTGCCG
AGGATGACGATGAGCGCATTGTTAGATTTCATACACGGTGCCTGACTGCGTTAGCAATTTAACTGTGATA
AACTACCGCATTAAAGCTTATCGATGATAAGCTGTCAAACATGAGAA
Features (pLannotate 1.2.2; 20 found; start..end, strand, type, name):
    104..208     +  promoter       AmpR promoter: bla
    209..1069    +  CDS            AmpR: β-lactamase; bla; confers resistance to ampicillin, carbenicillin, and related antibiotics
   1240..1828    +  rep_origin     ori: high-copy-number ColE1/pMB1/pBR322/pUC origin of replication
   2014..2153    -  misc_feature   bom: basis of mobility region from pBR322
   2255..2446    -  CDS            rop: Rop protein, which maintains plasmids at low copy number; rop
   2463..2843    +  CDS            YPB1_ECOLX: Protein predicted: Swiss-Prot protein existence level 4. From Escherichia coli.
   3085..3709    -  CDS            TcR (fragment): tetracycline efflux protein; tet; confers resistance to tetracycline
   3724..3745    -  protein_bind   CAP binding site: CAP binding activates transcription in the presence of cAMP. E. coli catabolite activator protein
   3758..4840    -  CDS            lacI: lac repressor; lacI; The lac repressor binds to the lac operator to inhibit transcription in E. coli. This inhibition can be relieved by adding lactose or isopropyl-β-D-thiogalactopyranoside (IPTG).
   4841..4918    -  promoter       lacI promoter: lacI
   4926..5205    -  CDS            TcR (fragment): tetracycline efflux protein; tet; confers resistance to tetracycline
   5227..5245    +  promoter       T7 promoter: promoter for bacteriophage T7 RNA polymerase
   5246..5270    +  protein_bind   lac operator: The lac repressor binds to the lac operator to inhibit transcription in E. coli. This inhibition can be relieved by adding lactose or isopropyl-β-D-thiogalactopyranoside (IPTG). lac repressor encoded by lacI
   5325..5341    +  CDS            capTEV™ (fragment): composite tag for in vivo biotinylation, TEV protease cleavage, and 6xHis tagging
   5352..5369    +  CDS            thrombin site: thrombin recognition and cleavage site
   5376..6092    +  CDS            YPet: YPet is a basic (constitutively fluorescent) yellow fluorescent protein published in 2005, derived from Aequorea victoria. It has moderate acid sensitivity.
   6874..6920    +  CDS            SET1 (fragment): solubility-enhancement tag derived from T7 phage gene 10B
   6928..6975    +  terminator     T7 terminator: transcription terminator for bacteriophage T7 RNA polymerase
   6998..7102    -  CDS            TcR (fragment): tetracycline efflux protein; tet; confers resistance to tetracycline
   7150..7178    -  promoter       tet promoter: E. coli promoter for tetracycline efflux protein gene
