[The description below was written by a language model from this plasmid's Addgene catalogue record and pLannotate feature annotations shown in this document.]
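Description:
pET15b-YM3 is a bacterial expression plasmid of about 7.2 kb built on a modified pET-15b backbone, in which an NcoI site was removed and a stop codon was added after the BamHI site. It replicates in E. coli from a pBR322-type ColE1 origin accompanied by the bom region and the rop gene, which keeps copy number low as the record indicates. Selection is through β-lactamase (ampicillin resistance). The tetracycline-resistance fragments and tet promoter in the annotation are non-functional remnants of the pBR322 lineage.

The payload is a synthetic fusion of roughly 1.6 kb in which the yellow fluorescent protein YPet is followed at its C-terminus by PCNA3, one of the proliferating cell nuclear antigen homologues of the archaeon Metallosphaera sedula. The feature table annotates YPet explicitly. The PCNA3 portion is not labelled by the automated annotation but presumably occupies the unannotated stretch between YPet and the T7 terminator. Upstream of YPet lie the backbone-encoded His6 tag (picked up by the annotation as a short fragment of a composite tag) and a thrombin cleavage site, giving a protein that can be affinity purified and from which the tag can be removed. The short "SET1" hit just before the terminator is probably residual pET vector sequence rather than a deliberate tag.

Transcription is driven by the T7 promoter under control of a lac operator. The plasmid-borne lacI supplies repressor, so expression requires a host that provides T7 RNA polymerase and is induced with IPTG. The associated publication concerns the head-to-tail heterotrimer formed by the three M. sedula PCNA homologues, so the fluorescent fusion was probably made to study subunit assembly, although the record does not describe a specific assay.
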