Addgene plasmid #107081: pET15b-YM3
Purpose: M. sedula PCNA3 fused at the C-terminus of YPet
Depositing lab: Teruyuki Nagamune. Depositing organization: The University of Tokyo. Publication: Three proliferating cell nuclear antigen homologues from Metallosphaera sedula form a head-to-tail heterotrimer. Iwata F, Hirakawa H, Nagamune T. Sci Rep. 2016 May 27;6:26588. doi: 10.1038/srep26588. PubMed 27228945.
Backbone
  Vector backbone: pET-15b
  Backbone manufacturer: Merck Millipore
  Backbone size w/o insert (bp): 5700
  Total vector size (bp): 7200
  Modifications to backbone: NcoI site was removed and a stop codon was inserted after BamHI site.
  Vector type: Bacterial Expression
Growth in bacteria
  Bacterial resistance: Ampicillin, 100 μg/mL
  Growth temperature: 37°C
  Growth strain: DH5alpha
  Growth instructions: Supplement with 1% glucose is recommended to suppress leaky expression.
  Copy number: Low Copy
Gene/Insert
  Gene/Insert name: M. sedula PCNA3 fused to YPet (alt name: YPet-MsePCNA3)
  Species: Synthetic
  Insert size (bp): 1600
  Promoter: T7 promoter
  Tag / fusion protein: His6 tag (N terminal on backbone)
  Cloning method: Restriction Enzyme; 5′ cloning site NcoI (not destroyed); 3′ cloning site BamHI (not destroyed)
  Sequencing primers: 5′ T7; 3′ T7 Terminal
Terms and licenses: Academic/Nonprofit Terms; Industry Terms: Not Available to Industry
How to cite: pET15b-YM3 was a gift from Teruyuki Nagamune (Addgene plasmid # 107081 ; http://n2t.net/addgene:107081 ; RRID:Addgene_107081)
